>Addgene plasmid #14348 | pAG426GPD-EYFP-ccdB | depositor full sequence | sequence record 8011 | Author sequence
GACGAAAGGGCCTCGTGATACGCCTATTTTTATAGGTTAATGTCATGATAATAATGGTTTCTTAGTATGA
TCCAATATCAAAGGAAATGATAGCATTGAAGGATGAGACTAATCCAATTGAGGAGTGGCAGCATATAGAA
CAGCTAAAGGGTAGTGCTGAAGGAAGCATACGATACCCCGCATGGAATGGGATAATATCACAGGAGGTAC
TAGACTACCTTTCATCCTACATAAATAGACGCATATAAGTACGCATTTAAGCATAAACACGCACTATGCC
GTTCTTCTCATGTATATATATATACAGGCAACACGCAGATATAGGTGCGACGTGAACAGTGAGCTGTATG
TGCGCAGCTCGCGTTGCATTTTCGGAAGCGCTCGTTTTCGGAAACGCTTTGAAGTTCCTATTCCGAAGTT
CCTATTCTCTAGAAAGTATAGGAACTTCAGAGCGCTTTTGAAAACCAAAAGCGCTCTGAAGACGCACTTT
CAAAAAACCAAAAACGCACCGGACTGTAACGAGCTACTAAAATATTGCGAATACCGCTTCCACAAACATT
GCTCAAAAGTATCTCTTTGCTATATATCTCTGTGCTATATCCCTATATAACCTACCCATCCACCTTTCGC
TCCTTGAACTTGCATCTAAACTCGACCTCTACATTTTTTATGTTTATCTCTAGTATTACTCTTTAGACAA
AAAAATTGTAGTAAGAACTATTCATAGAGTGAATCGAAAACAATACGAAAATGTAAACATTTCCTATACG
TAGTATATAGAGACAAAATAGAAGAAACCGTTCATAATTTTCTGACCAATGAAGAATCATCAACGCTATC
ACTTTCTGTTCACAAAGTATGCGCAATCCACATCGGTATAGAATATAATCGGGGATGCCTTTATCTTGAA
AAAATGCACCCGCAGCTTCGCTAGTAATCAGTAAACGCGGGAAGTGGAGTCAGGCTTTTTTTATGGAAGA
GAAAATAGACACCAAAGTAGCCTTCTTCTAACCTTAACGGACCTACAGTGCAAAAAGTTATCAAGAGACT
GCATTATAGAGCGCACAAAGGAGAAAAAAAGTAATCTAAGATGCTTTGTTAGAAAAATAGCGCTCTCGGG
ATGCATTTTTGTAGAACAAAAAAGAAGTATAGATTCTTTGTTGGTAAAATAGCGCTCTCGCGTTGCATTT
CTGTTCTGTAAAAATGCAGCTCAGATTCTTTGTTTGAAAAATTAGCGCTCTCGCGTTGCATTTTTGTTTT
ACAAAAATGAAGCACAGATTCTTCGTTGGTAAAATAGCGCTTTCGCGTTGCATTTCTGTTCTGTAAAAAT
GCAGCTCAGATTCTTTGTTTGAAAAATTAGCGCTCTCGCGTTGCATTTTTGTTCTACAAAATGAAGCACA
GATGCTTCGTTCAGGTGGCACTTTTCGGGGAAATGTGCGCGGAACCCCTATTTGTTTATTTTTCTAAATA
CATTCAAATATGTATCCGCTCATGAGACAATAACCCTGATAAATGCTTCAATAATATTGAAAAAGGAAGA
GTATGAGTATTCAACATTTCCGTGTCGCCCTTATTCCCTTTTTTGCGGCATTTTGCCTTCCTGTTTTTGC
TCACCCAGAAACGCTGGTGAAAGTAAAAGATGCTGAAGATCAGTTGGGTGCACGAGTGGGTTACATCGAA
CTGGATCTCAACAGCGGTAAGATCCTTGAGAGTTTTCGCCCCGAAGAACGTTTTCCAATGATGAGCACTT
TTAAAGTTCTGCTATGTGGCGCGGTATTATCCCGTATTGACGCCGGGCAAGAGCAACTCGGTCGCCGCAT
ACACTATTCTCAGAATGACTTGGTTGAGTACTCACCAGTCACAGAAAAGCATCTTACGGATGGCATGACA
GTAAGAGAATTATGCAGTGCTGCCATAACCATGAGTGATAACACTGCGGCCAACTTACTTCTGACAACGA
TCGGAGGACCGAAGGAGCTAACCGCTTTTTTGCACAACATGGGGGATCATGTAACTCGCCTTGATCGTTG
GGAACCGGAGCTGAATGAAGCCATACCAAACGACGAGCGTGACACCACGATGCCTGTAGCAATGGCAACA
ACGTTGCGCAAACTATTAACTGGCGAACTACTTACTCTAGCTTCCCGGCAACAATTAATAGACTGGATGG
AGGCGGATAAAGTTGCAGGACCACTTCTGCGCTCGGCCCTTCCGGCTGGCTGGTTTATTGCTGATAAATC
TGGAGCCGGTGAGCGTGGGTCTCGCGGTATCATTGCAGCACTGGGGCCAGATGGTAAGCCCTCCCGTATC
GTAGTTATCTACACGACGGGGAGTCAGGCAACTATGGATGAACGAAATAGACAGATCGCTGAGATAGGTG
CCTCACTGATTAAGCATTGGTAACTGTCAGACCAAGTTTACTCATATATACTTTAGATTGATTTAAAACT
TCATTTTTAATTTAAAAGGATCTAGGTGAAGATCCTTTTTGATAATCTCATGACCAAAATCCCTTAACGT
GAGTTTTCGTTCCACTGAGCGTCAGACCCCGTAGAAAAGATCAAAGGATCTTCTTGAGATCCTTTTTTTC
TGCGCGTAATCTGCTGCTTGCAAACAAAAAAACCACCGCTACCAGCGGTGGTTTGTTTGCCGGATCAAGA
GCTACCAACTCTTTTTCCGAAGGTAACTGGCTTCAGCAGAGCGCAGATACCAAATACTGTCCTTCTAGTG
TAGCCGTAGTTAGGCCACCACTTCAAGAACTCTGTAGCACCGCCTACATACCTCGCTCTGCTAATCCTGT
TACCAGTGGCTGCTGCCAGTGGCGATAAGTCGTGTCTTACCGGGTTGGACTCAAGACGATAGTTACCGGA
TAAGGCGCAGCGGTCGGGCTGAACGGGGGGTTCGTGCACACAGCCCAGCTTGGAGCGAACGACCTACACC
GAACTGAGATACCTACAGCGTGAGCTATGAGAAAGCGCCACGCTTCCCGAAGGGAGAAAGGCGGACAGGT
ATCCGGTAAGCGGCAGGGTCGGAACAGGAGAGCGCACGAGGGAGCTTCCAGGGGGAAACGCCTGGTATCT
TTATAGTCCTGTCGGGTTTCGCCACCTCTGACTTGAGCGTCGATTTTTGTGATGCTCGTCAGGGGGGCGG
AGCCTATGGAAAAACGCCAGCAACGCGGCCTTTTTACGGTTCCTGGCCTTTTGCTGGCCTTTTGCTCACA
TGTTCTTTCCTGCGTTATCCCCTGATTCTGTGGATAACCGTATTACCGCCTTTGAGTGAGCTGATACCGC
TCGCCGCAGCCGAACGACCGAGCGCAGCGAGTCAGTGAGCGAGGAAGCGGAAGAGCGCCCAATACGCAAA
CCGCCTCTCCCCGCGCGTTGGCCGATTCATTAATGCAGCTGGCACGACAGGTTTCCCGACTGGAAAGCGG
GCAGTGAGCGCAACGCAATTAATGTGAGTTACCTCACTCATTAGGCACCCCAGGCTTTACACTTTATGCT
TCCGGCTCCTATGTTGTGTGGAATTGTGAGCGGATAACAATTTCACACAGGAAACAGCTATGACCATGAT
TACGCCAAGCGCGCAATTAACCCTCACTAAAGGGAACAAAAGCTGGAGCTCTTCGAGTTTATCATTATCA
ATACTCGCCATTTCAAAGAATACGTAAATAATTAATAGTAGTGATTTTCCTAACTTTATTTAGTCAAAAA
ATTAGCCTTTTAATTCTGCTGTAACCCGTACATGCCCAAAATAGGGGGCGGGTTACACAGAATATATAAC
ACCGAAGGTGCCTGGGTGAACAGGTTTATTCCTGGCATCCACTAAATATAATGGAGCCCGCTTTTTAAGC
TGGCATCCAGAAAAAAAAAGAATCCCAGCACCAAAATATTGTTTTCTTCACCAACCATCAGTTCATAGGT
CCATTCTCTTAGCGCAACTACAGAGAACAGGGGCACAAACAGGCAAAAAACGGGCACAACCTCAATGGAG
TGATGCAACCTGCCTGGAGTAAATGATGACACAAGGCAATTGACCCACGCATGTATCTATCTCATTTTCT
TACACCTTCTATTACCTTCTGCTCTCTCTGATTTGGAAAAAGCTGAAAAAAAAGGTTGAAACCAGTTCCC
TGAAATTATTCCCCTACTTGACTAATAAGTATATAAAGACGGTAGGTATTGATTGTAATTCTGTAAATCT
ATTTCTTAAACTTCTTAAATTCTACTTTTATAGTTAGTCTTTTTTTTAGTTTTAAAACACCAGAACTTAG
TTTCGACGGATTCTAGAACTAGTGGATCCCCCGGGACAAAATGGTGAGCAAGGGCGAGGAGCTGTTCACC
GGGGTGGTGCCCATCCTGGTCGAGCTGGACGGCGACGTAAACGGCCACAAGTTCAGCGTGTCCGGCGAGG
GCGAGGGCGATGCCACCTACGGCAAGCTGACCCTGAAGTTCATCTGCACCACCGGCAAGCTGCCCGTGCC
CTGGCCCACCCTCGTGACCACCTTCGGCTACGGCCTGCAGTGCTTCGCCCGCTACCCCGACCACATGAAG
CAGCACGACTTCTTCAAGTCCGCCATGCCCGAAGGCTACGTCCAGGAGCGCACCATCTTCTTCAAGGACG
ACGGCAACTACAAGACCCGCGCCGAGGTGAAGTTCGAGGGCGACACCCTGGTGAACCGCATCGAGCTGAA
GGGCATCGACTTCAAGGAGGACGGCAACATCCTGGGGCACAAGCTGGAGTACAACTACAACAGCCACAAC
GTCTATATCATGGCCGACAAGCAGAAGAACGGCATCAAGGTGAACTTCAAGATCCGCCACAACATCGAGG
ACGGCAGCGTGCAGCTCGCCGACCACTACCAGCAGAACACCCCCATCGGCGACGGCCCCGTGCTGCTGCC
CGACAACCACTACCTGAGCTACCAGTCCGCCCTGAGCAAAGACCCCAACGAGAAGCGCGATCACATGGTC
CTGCTGGAGTTCGTGACCGCCGCCGGGATCACTCTCGGCATGGACGAGCTGTACAAGGGTGGACCAGGTG
GTGGACATCAAACAAGTTTGTACAAAAAAGCTGAACGAGAAACGTAAAATGATATAAATATCAATATATT
AAATTAGATTTTGCATAAAAAACAGACTACATAATACTGTAAAACACAACATATCCAGTCACTATGGCGG
CCGCATTAGGCACCCCAGGCTTTACACTTTATGCTTCCGGCTCGTATAATGTGTGGATTTTGAGTTAGGA
TCCGTCGAGATTTTCAGGAGCTAAGGAAGCTAAAATGGAGAAAAAAATCACTGGATATACCACCGTTGAT
ATATCCCAATGGCATCGTAAAGAACATTTTGAGGCATTTCAGTCAGTTGCTCAATGTACCTATAACCAGA
CCGTTCAGCTGGATATTACGGCCTTTTTAAAGACCGTAAAGAAAAATAAGCACAAGTTTTATCCGGCCTT
TATTCACATTCTTGCCCGCCTGATGAATGCTCATCCGGAATTCCGTATGGCAATGAAAGACGGTGAGCTG
GTGATATGGGATAGTGTTCACCCTTGTTACACCGTTTTCCATGAGCAAACTGAAACGTTTTCATCGCTCT
GGAGTGAATACCACGACGATTTCCGGCAGTTTCTACACATATATTCGCAAGATGTGGCGTGTTACGGTGA
AAACCTGGCCTATTTCCCTAAAGGGTTTATTGAGAATATGTTTTTCGTCTCAGCCAATCCCTGGGTGAGT
TTCACCAGTTTTGATTTAAACGTGGCCAATATGGACAACTTCTTCGCCCCCGTTTTCACCATGGGCAAAT
ATTATACGCAAGGCGACAAGGTGCTGATGCCGCTGGCGATTCAGGTTCATCATGCCGTCTGTGATGGCTT
CCATGTCGGCAGAATGCTTAATGAATTACAACAGTACTGCGATGAGTGGCAGGGCGGGGCGTAAACGCCG
CGTGGATCCGGCTTACTAAAAGCCAGATAACAGTATGCGTATTTGCGCGCTGATTTTTGCGGTATAAGAA
TATATACTGATATGTATACCCGAAGTATGTCAAAAAGAGGTATGCTATGAAGCAGCGTATTACAGTGACA
GTTGACAGCGACAGCTATCAGTTGCTCAAGGCATATATGATGTCAATATCTCCGGTCTGGTAAGCACAAC
CATGCAGAATGAAGCCCGTCGTCTGCGTGCCGAACGCTGGAAAGCGGAAAATCAGGAAGGGATGGCTGAG
GTCGCCCGGTTTATTGAAATGAACGGCTCTTTTGCTGACGAGAACAGGGGCTGGTGAAATGCAGTTTAAG
GTTTACACCTATAAAAGAGAGAGCCGTTATCGTCTGTTTGTGGATGTACAGAGTGATATTATTGACACGC
CCGGGCGACGGATGGTGATCCCCCTGGCCAGTGCACGTCTGCTGTCAGATAAAGTCTCCCGTGAACTTTA
CCCGGTGGTGCATATCGGGGATGAAAGCTGGCGCATGATGACCACCGATATGGCCAGTGTGCCGGTCTCC
GTTATCGGGGAAGAAGTGGCTGATCTCAGCCACCGCGAAAATGACATCAAAAACGCCATTAACCTGATGT
TCTGGGGAATATAAATGTCAGGCTCCCTTATACACAGCCAGTCTGCAGGTCGACCATAGTGACTGGATAT
GTTGTGTTTTACAGTATTATGTAGTCTGTTTTTTATGCAAAATCTAATTTAATATATTGATATTTATATC
ATTTTACGTTTCTCGTTCAGCTTTCTTGTACAAAGTGGTTCGATGTCATGTAATTAGTTATGTCACGCTT
ACATTCACGCCCTCCCCCCACATCCGCTCTAACCGAAAAGGAAGGAGTTAGACAACCTGAAGTCTAGGTC
CCTATTTATTTTTTTATAGTTATGTTAGTATTAAGAACGTTATTTATATTTCAAATTTTTCTTTTTTTTC
TGTACAGACGCGTGTACGCATGTAACATTATACTGAAAACCTTGCTTGAGAAGGTTTTGGGACGCTCGAA
GGCTTTAATTTGCGGCCGGTACCCAATTCGCCCTATAGTGAGTCGTATTACGCGCGCTCACTGGCCGTCG
TTTTACAACGTCGTGACTGGGAAAACCCTGGCGTTACCCAACTTAATCGCCTTGCAGCACATCCCCCTTT
CGCCAGCTGGCGTAATAGCGAAGAGGCCCGCACCGATCGCCCTTCCCAACAGTTGCGCAGCCTGAATGGC
GAATGGCGCG
[124 nt withheld, positions 7221-7344]
C
[91 nt withheld, positions 7346-7436]
A
[49 nt withheld, positions 7438-7486]
CCTTTGACGTTGGAGTCCACGTTCTTT
[37 nt withheld, positions 7514-7550]
ACCCTATCTCGGTCTATTCTTTTGATTTATAAGGGATTTTGCCGATTTCGGCCTATTGGTTAAAAAATGA
GCTGATTTAACAAAAATTTAACGCGAATTTTAACAAAATATTAACGTTTACAATTTCCTGATGCGGTATT
TTCTCCTTACGCATCTGTGCGGTATTTCACACCGCATAGGGTAATAACTGATATAATTAAATTGAAGCTC
TAATTTGTGAGTTTAGTATACATGCATTTACTTATAATACAGTTTTTTAGTTTTGCTGGCCGCATCTTCT
CAAATATGCTTCCCAGCCTGCTTTTCTGTAACGTTCACCCTCTACCTTAGCATCCCTTCCCTTTGCAAAT
AGTCCTCTTCCAACAATAATAATGTCAGATCCTGTAGAGACCACATCATCCACGGTTCTATACTGTTGAC
CCAATGCGTCTCCCTTGTCATCTAAACCCACACCGGGTGTCATAATCAACCAATCGTAACCTTCATCTCT
TCCACCCATGTCTCTTTGAGCAATAAAGCCGATAACAAAATCTTTGTCGCTCTTCGCAATGTCAACAGTA
CCCTTAGTATATTCTCCAGTAGATAGGGAGCCCTTGCATGACAATTCTGCTAACATCAAAAGGCCTCTAG
GTTCCTTTGTTACTTCTTCTGCCGCCTGCTTCAAACCGCTAACAATACCTGGGCCCACCACACCGTGTGC
ATTCGTAATGTCTGCCCATTCTGCTATTCTGTATACACCCGCAGAGTACTGCAATTTGACTGTATTACCA
ATGTCAGCAAATTTTCTGTCTTCGAAGAGTAAAAAATTGTACTTGGCGGATAATGCCTTTAGCGGCTTAA
CTGTGCCCTCCATGGAAAAATCAGTCAAGATATCCACATGTGTTTTTAGTAAACAAATTTTGGGACCTAA
TGCTTCAACTAACTCCAGTAATTCCTTGGTGGTACGAACATCCAATGAAGCACACAAGTTTGTTTGCTTT
TCGTGCATGATATTAAATAGCTTGGCAGCAACAGGACTAGGATGAGTAGCAGCACGTTCCTTATATGTAG
CTTTCGACATGATTTATCTTCGTTTCCTGCAGGTTTTTGTTCTGTGCAGTTGGGTTAAGAATACTGGGCA
ATTTCATGTTTCTTCAACACTACATATGCGTATATATACCAATCTAAGTCTGTGCTCCTTCCTTCGTTCT
TCCTTCTGTTCGGAGATTACCGAATCAAAAAAATTTCAAAGAAACCGAAATCAAAAAAAAGAATAAAAAA
AAAATGATGAATTGAATTGAAAAGCTGTGGTATGGTGCACTCTCAGTACAATCTGCTCTGATGCCGCATA
GTTAAGCCAGCCCCGACACCCGCCAACACCCGCTGACGCGCCCTGACGGGCTTGTCTGCTCCCGGCATCC
GCTTACAGACAAGCTGTGACCGTCTCCGGGAGCTGCATGTGTCAGAGGTTTTCACCGTCATCACCGAAAC
GCGCGA
Features (pLannotate 1.2.2; 28 found; start..end, strand, type, name):
     69..1411    +  rep_origin     2μ ori: yeast 2μ plasmid origin of replication
   1438..1542    +  promoter       AmpR promoter: bla
   1543..2403    +  CDS            AmpR: β-lactamase; bla; confers resistance to ampicillin, carbenicillin, and related antibiotics
   2574..3162    +  rep_origin     ori: high-copy-number ColE1/pMB1/pBR322/pUC origin of replication
   3345..3437    +  CDS            lacI (fragment): lac repressor; lacI; The lac repressor binds to the lac operator to inhibit transcription in E. coli. This inhibition can be relieved by adding lactose or isopropyl-β-D-thiogalactopyranoside (IPTG).
   3450..3471    +  protein_bind   CAP binding site: CAP binding activates transcription in the presence of cAMP. E. coli catabolite activator protein
   3486..3516    +  promoter       lac promoter: promoter for the E. coli lac operon
   3524..3540    +  protein_bind   lac operator: The lac repressor binds to the lac operator to inhibit transcription in E. coli. This inhibition can be relieved by adding lactose or isopropyl-β-D-thiogalactopyranoside (IPTG). lac repressor encoded by lacI
   3585..3603    +  promoter       T3 promoter: promoter for bacteriophage T3 RNA polymerase
   3632..4276    +  promoter       GAP promoter: S. cerevisiae TDH3; promoter for glyceraldehyde-3-phosphate dehydrogenase
   4282..4305    +  misc_feature   MCS (fragment): pBluescript multiple cloning site
   4311..5027    +  CDS            EYFP: EYFP is a basic (constitutively fluorescent) green/yellow fluorescent protein published in 1996, derived from Aequorea victoria. It is reported to be a very rapidly-maturing weak dimer with high acid sensitivity.
   5052..5176    +  protein_bind   attR1: mutant version of attR; recombination site for the Gateway® LR reaction LR Clonase™
   5201..5231    +  promoter       lac UV5 promoter: E. coli lac promoter with an "up" mutation
   5255..5284    +  promoter       cat promoter (fragment): promoter of the E. coli cat gene encoding chloramphenicol acetyltransferase
   5285..5944    +  CDS            CmR: chloramphenicol acetyltransferase; cat; confers resistance to chloramphenicol
   6126..6284    +  CDS            ccdA (fragment): CCDA_ECO57 - Also known as H, letA. Experimental evidence at protein level: Swiss-Prot protein existence level 1. Antitoxin component of a type II toxin-antitoxin (TA) system which inhibits the post-segregational killing (PSK) of plasmid-free cells, also referred to as a plasmid addiction system. Binds to and blocks the activity of CcdB; will also remove bound CcdB protein from the CcdB-GyrA complex by forming a CcdA-CcdB complex, a process termed rejuvenation. Functions as a transcriptional corepressor for the ccdAB operon, repression also requires CcdB (By similarity). From Escherichia coli
   6289..6591    +  CDS            ccdB: CCDB_ECOLI - Also known as G, letB, letD. Experimental evidence at protein level: Swiss-Prot protein existence level 1. Toxic component of a type II toxin-antitoxin (TA) system, functioning in plasmid maintainence. Responsible for the post- segregational killing (PSK) of plasmid-free cells, also referred to as a plasmid addiction system. Half-life of over 2 hours. Cell killing by CcdB is accompanied by filamentation, defects in chromosome and plasmid segregation, defects in cell division, formation of anucleate cells, decreased DNA synthesis and plasmid loss. Interferes with the activity of DN
   6635..6759    -  protein_bind   attR2: mutant version of attR; recombination site for the Gateway® LR reaction LR Clonase™
   6766..7013    +  terminator     CYC1 terminator: S. cerevisiae CYC1; transcription terminator for CYC1
   7032..7050    -  promoter       T7 promoter: promoter for bacteriophage T7 RNA polymerase
   7058..7213    +  CDS            lacZα (fragment): LacZα fragment of β-galactosidase; lacZ fragment
   7221..7676    +  rep_origin     f1 ori (sequence partly withheld): f1 bacteriophage origin of replication; arrow indicates direction of (+) strand synthesis
   7677..7728    -  misc_feature   bom (fragment): basis of mobility region from pBR322
   7807..8610    -  CDS            URA3: orotidine-5'-phosphate decarboxylase, required for uracil biosynthesis; S. cerevisiae URA3; yeast auxotrophic marker, counterselectable with 5-fluoroorotic acid (5-FOA)
   8611..8826    -  promoter       URA3 promoter: S. cerevisiae URA3
   8841..8890    -  misc_feature   bom (fragment): basis of mobility region from pBR322
   8992..1       -  CDS            rop (fragment) (across the origin): Rop protein, which maintains plasmids at low copy number; rop
