[The description below was written by a language model from this plasmid's Addgene catalogue record and pLannotate feature annotations shown in this document.]
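Description:
pAG426GPD-EYFP-ccdB is an empty Gateway destination vector for protein expression in Saccharomyces cerevisiae, built on the pRS426 backbone. It is an E. coli–yeast shuttle plasmid. In yeast it replicates episomally through the 2μ origin, which typically gives high copy number, and is selected by uracil prototrophy via URA3, a marker that can also be counterselected with 5-fluoroorotic acid. In bacteria it relies on a high-copy ColE1/pUC-type origin with ampicillin resistance. An f1 origin, flanking T3 and T7 promoters, and fragments of lac sequences are remnants of the pBluescript-derived backbone.

The expression unit is driven by the constitutive GPD (TDH3, glyceraldehyde-3-phosphate dehydrogenase) promoter and closed by the CYC1 terminator. Immediately downstream of the promoter lies the EYFP coding sequence, followed by a Gateway cassette bounded by attR1 and attR2 that carries a chloramphenicol resistance gene and the ccdB toxin gene. In an LR Clonase reaction with an entry clone, the cassette is exchanged for the gene of interest, which is thereby placed downstream of EYFP so as to yield an N-terminally EYFP-tagged fusion protein. Because CcdB poisons DNA gyrase in ordinary E. coli, unrecombined vector is selected against after the reaction, while the empty vector itself must be maintained in a ccdB-tolerant strain under combined chloramphenicol and ampicillin selection.

The plasmid belongs to a suite of yeast Gateway vectors designed for high-throughput genetic analysis, and suits strong constitutive expression and fluorescence-based localisation or detection of tagged proteins. The depositor notes that the full sequence is a reference only and may not match the physical plasmid exactly.
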