Addgene plasmid #14348: pAG426GPD-EYFP-ccdB
Purpose: (Empty Backbone)
Depositing lab: Susan Lindquist. Depositing organization: Whitehead Institute for Biomedical Research. Publication: A suite of Gateway cloning vectors for high-throughput genetic analysis in Saccharomyces cerevisiae. Alberti S, Gitler AD, Lindquist S. Yeast. 2007 Oct . 24(10):913-9. 10.1002/yea.1502 PubMed 17583893.
Backbone
  Vector backbone: pRS426
  Vector type: Yeast Expression ; Gateway Destination
  Selectable markers: URA3
Growth in bacteria
  Bacterial resistance: Chloramphenicol and Ampicillin, 25 & 100 μg/mL
  Growth temperature: 37°C
  Growth strain: ccdB Survival
  Growth instructions: DB3.1, ccdB Survival
  Copy number: Unknown
Gene/Insert
  Gene/Insert name: None
  Tag / fusion protein: EYFP (N terminal on backbone)
  Cloning method: Gateway Cloning
  Sequencing primers: 5′ EGFP-C
Terms and licenses: Academic/Nonprofit Terms; Industry Terms: Not Available to Industry
Depositor comments: Type of plasmid: 2-micron. This plasmid contains the Gateway technology from Invitrogen; Invitrogen requires purchasing of Gateway Clonase for carrying out the Gateway recombinational cloning reaction http://www.invitrogen.com Please note that the full plasmid sequence is provided as a reference only, and may not match the exact sequence of the plasmid.
How to cite: pAG426GPD-EYFP-ccdB was a gift from Susan Lindquist (Addgene plasmid # 14348 ; http://n2t.net/addgene:14348 ; RRID:Addgene_14348)
