>Addgene plasmid #14348 | pAG426GPD-EYFP-ccdB | addgene partial sequence | sequence record 20928 | 14348 with pRS_marker
TCATTCATCATTTTTTTTTTATTCTTTTTTTTGATTTCGGTTTCCTTGAAATTTTTTTGATTCGGTAATC
TCCGAACAGAAGGAAGAACGAAGGAAGGAGCACAGACTTAGATTGGTATATATACGCATATGTAGTGTTG
AAGAAACATGAAATTGCCCAGTATTCTTAACCCAACTGCACAGAACAAAAACCTGCAGGAAACGAAGATA
AATCATGTCGAAAGCTACATATAAGGAACGTGCTGCTACTCATCCTAGTCCTGTTGCTGCCAAGCTATTT
AATATCATGCACGAAAAGCAAACAAACTTGTGTGCTTCATTGGATGTTCGTACCACCAAGGAATTACTGG
AGTTAGTTGAAGCATTAGGTCCCAAAATTTGTTTACTAAAAACACATGTGGATATCTTGACTGATTTTTC
CATGGAGGGCACAGTTAAGCCGCTAAAGGCATTATCCGCCAAGTACAATTTTTTACTCTTCGAAGACAGA
AAATTTGCTGACATTGGTAATACAGTCAAATTGCAGTACTCTGCGGGTGTATACAGAATAGCAGAATGGG
CAGACATTACGAATGCACACGGTGTGGTGGGCCCAGGTATTGTTAGCGGTTTGAAGCAGGCGGCA
