>Addgene plasmid #14348 | pAG426GPD-EYFP-ccdB | addgene partial sequence | sequence record 128639 | pGEX3 5'-CCGGGAGCTGCATGTGTCAGAGG-3'
TCGCGTTGCATTTTCGGAAGCGCTCGTTTTCGGAAACGCTTTGAAGTTCCTATTCCGAAGTTCCTATTCT
CTAGAAAGTATAGGAACTTCAGAGCGCTTTTGAAAACCAAAAGCGCTCTGAAGACGCACTTTCAAAAAAC
CAAAAACGCACCGGACTGTAACGAGCTACTAAAATATTGCGAATACCGCTTCCACAAACATTGCTCAAAA
GTATCTCTTTGCTATATATCTCTGTGCTATATCCCTATATAACCTACCCATCCACCTTTCGCTCCTTGAA
CTTGCATCTAAACTCGACCTCTACATTTTTTATGTTTATCTCTAGTATTACTCTTTAGACAAAAAAATTG
TAGTAAGAACTATTCATAGAGTGAATCGAAAACAATACGAAAATGTAAACATTTCCTATACGTAGTATAT
AGAGACAAAATAGAAGAAACCGTTCATAATTTTCTGACCAATGAAGAATCATCAACGCTATCACTTTCTG
TTCACAAAGTATGCGCAATCCACATCGGTATAGAATATAATCGGGGATGCCTTTATCTTGAAAAAATGCA
CCCGCAGCTTCGCTAGTAATCAGTAAACGCGGGAA
