>Addgene plasmid #14348 | pAG426GPD-EYFP-ccdB | addgene partial sequence | sequence record 128641 | EXFP-R 5'-GTCTTGTAGTTGCCGTCGTC-3'
GTAGCCTTCGGGCATGGCGGACTTGAAGAAGTCGTGCTGCTTCATGTGGTCGGGGTAGCGGGCGAAGCAC
TGCAGGCCGTAGCCGAAGGTGGTCACGAGGGTGGGCCAGGGCACGGGCAGCTTGCCGGTGGTGCAGATGA
ACTTCAGGGTCAGCTTGCCGTAGGTGGCATCGCCCTCGCCCTCGCCGGACACGCTGAACTTGTGGCCGTT
TACGTCGCCGTCCAGCTCGACCAGGATGGGCACCACCCCGGTGAACAGCTCCTCGCCCTTGCTCACCATT
TTGTCCCGGGGGATCCACTAGTTCTAGAATCCGTCGAAACTAAGTTCTGGTGTTTTAAAACTAAAAAAAA
GACTAACTATAAAAGTAGAATTTAAGAAGTTTAAGAAATAGATTTACAGAATTACAATCAATACCTACCG
TCTTTATATACTTATTAGTCAAGTAGGGGAATAATTTCAGGGAACTGGTTTCAACCTTTTTTTTCAGCTT
TTTCCAAATCAGAGAGAGCAGAAGGTAATAGAAGGTGTAAGAAAATGAGATAGATACATGCGTGGGTCAA
TTGCCTTGTGTCATCATTTACTCCAGGCAGGTTGCATCACTCCATTGAGGTTGTGCCCGTTTTTTGCCTG
TTTGTGCCCCTGTTCTCTGTAGTTGCGCTAAGAGAATGGACCTATGAACTGATGGTTGGTGAAGAAAACA
ATATTTTGGTGCTGGGATTCTTTTTTTTTCTGGATGCCAGCTTAAAAAGCGGGCTCCATTATATTTAGTG
GATGCCAGGAATAAACTGTTCACCCAGACACCTACGATGTTATATATTCTGTGTAACCCGCCCCCTATTT
TGGGCATGTACGGGTTACAGCAGAATTAAAAGGCTAATTTTTTGACTAAATAAAGTTAGGAAAATCACTA
CTATTAATTATTTACGTATTCTTTGAAATGGCGAGTATTGATAATGATAAACTGAGCTCCAGCTTTTGTT
CCCTTTAGTGAGGGTTAATTGCGCGCTTGGCGTAATCATGGTCATAGCTGTTTCCTGTGTGAAATTGTTA
TCCGCTC
